Addgene plasmid #168735: pDONR223 HCoV-229E NSP8_nostop
Purpose: Gateway-compatible Entry vector
Depositing lab: Fritz Roth. Depositing organization: Sinai Health System. Publication: A resource of human coronavirus protein-coding sequences in a flexible, multipurpose Gateway Entry clone collection. Weller B, Lin CW, Pogoutse O, Sauer M, Marin-de la Rosa N, Strobel A, Young V, Knapp JJ, Rayhan A, Falter C, Kim DK, Roth FP, Falter-Braun P. G3 (Bethesda). 2023 Jul 5;13(7):jkad105. doi: 10.1093/g3journal/jkad105. PubMed 37267226.
Backbone
  Vector backbone: pDONR223
  Backbone manufacturer: Rual et al, Genome Res. 14:2128-2135, 2004.
  Backbone size w/o insert (bp): 5005
  Vector type: Other
Growth in bacteria
  Bacterial resistance: Spectinomycin, 50 μg/mL
  Growth temperature: 37°C
  Growth strain: DH5alpha
  Copy number: Unknown
Gene/Insert
  Gene/Insert name: NSP8
  Species: Other
  Insert size (bp): 585
  Entrez Gene: HCoV229Egp1 (a.k.a. HCoV229Egp1)
  Cloning method: Gateway Cloning
  Sequencing primers: 5′ m13-For; 3′ m13-Rev
Resource information
  A portion of this plasmid was derived from a plasmid made by: Falter-Braun Lab
Terms and licenses: Academic/Nonprofit Terms; Industry Terms
How to cite: pDONR223 HCoV-229E NSP8_nostop was a gift from Fritz Roth (Addgene plasmid # 168735 ; http://n2t.net/addgene:168735 ; RRID:Addgene_168735)
