[The description below was written by a language model from this plasmid's Addgene catalogue record.]
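Description:
pDONR223 HCoV-229E NSP8_nostop is a Gateway-compatible Entry clone built on the pDONR223 donor backbone (about 5 kb before insertion) and carrying the coding sequence for non-structural protein 8 (NSP8) of human coronavirus 229E. The 585 bp insert corresponds to a segment of the viral replicase polyprotein gene and was introduced by Gateway recombination, so in the finished Entry clone the open reading frame is expected to be flanked by attL recombination sites, as is standard for this type of vector. The plasmid is propagated in ordinary E. coli cloning strains and selected with spectinomycin. Its copy number is not recorded, and no feature table is provided, so the origin of replication and exact site layout are not stated. M13 forward and reverse primer sites flank the insert for sequence verification.

As an Entry vector, the construct has no promoter intended to express NSP8. It serves instead as a shuttle from which the ORF can be moved by LR recombination into any compatible Destination vector, which then supplies the promoter, tags and host-specific elements. The "nostop" designation indicates that the native stop codon has been omitted, allowing in-frame C-terminal fusions to tags, reporters or interaction-assay domains encoded by the Destination vector, while remaining compatible with N-terminal fusions if the destination provides a downstream stop. The clone belongs to a collection of human coronavirus protein-coding sequences assembled as a flexible resource, suited to applications such as expression studies, protein–protein interaction screening and functional analysis of individual viral proteins.
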