>Addgene plasmid #168735 | pDONR223 HCoV-229E NSP8_nostop | depositor partial sequence | sequence record 326944 | Inserted CDS without stop codon
ATGAGTGTTGCATCTTCTTTTGTTGGTATGCCATCTTTTGTTGCATATGAAACAGCAAGACAAGAGTATG
AAAATGCTGTTGCAAATGGTTCCTCACCACAAATAATCAAACAATTGAAGAAGGCTATGAATGTTGCAAA
AGCTGAGTTTGACAGGGAATCATCTGTTCAAAAGAAAATTAACAGAATGGCTGAACAAGCTGCTGCAGCT
ATGTACAAAGAAGCACGTGCTGTTAATAGAAAATCAAAAGTTGTTAGTGCCATGCATAGTTTACTCTTTG
GCATGCTCCGACGTTTGGACATGTCTAGTGTTGACACTATCCTTAATATGGCACGTAATGGTGTTGTCCC
TCTTTCCGTTATCCCTGCTACTTCTGCAGCCAGGCTCGTCGTCGTAGTACCAGATCATGATTCATTTGTG
AAAATGATGGTAGATGGTTTTGTGCACTACGCTGGTGTTGTTTGGACATTACAGGAAGTTAAGGATAATG
ATGGTAAGAATGTGCATCTTAAAGATGTTACAAAGGAAAACCAGGAAATACTTGTTTGGCCTCTGATTTT
GACTTGTGAACGTGTCGTTAAATTGCAGTAA
